Addgene plasmid #174696: AID'-BE4max
Purpose: Base Editing
Depositing lab: Rahul Kohli. Depositing organization: University of Pennsylvania. Publication: Controllable genome editing with split-engineered base editors. Berrios KN, Evitt NH, DeWeerd RA, Ren D, Luo M, Barka A, Wang T, Bartman CR, Lan Y, Green AM, Shi J, Kohli RM. Nat Chem Biol. 2021 Dec;17(12):1262-1270. doi: 10.1038/s41589-021-00880-w. Epub 2021 Oct 18. PubMed 34663942.
Backbone
  Vector backbone: pCMV
  Vector type: Mammalian Expression
Growth in bacteria
  Bacterial resistance: Ampicillin, 100 μg/mL
  Growth temperature: 37°C
  Growth strain: DH5alpha
  Copy number: High Copy
Gene/Insert
  Gene/Insert name: AID'-BE4max
  Species: H. sapiens (human)
  Mutation: UGI-E11K
  Entrez Gene: AICDA (a.k.a. AID, ARP2, CDA2, HEL-S-284, HIGM2)
  Promoter: CMV
  Cloning method: Gibson Cloning
  Sequencing primers: 5′ Unknown
Terms and licenses: Academic/Nonprofit Terms; Industry Terms: Not Available to Industry
Depositor comments: 5' Cloning Site: NotI (unknown if destroyed), 3' Cloning Site: XmaI (unknown if destroyed).
How to cite: AID'-BE4max was a gift from Rahul Kohli (Addgene plasmid # 174696 ; http://n2t.net/addgene:174696 ; RRID:Addgene_174696)
