[The description below was written by a language model from this plasmid's Addgene catalogue record, the feature table of its GenBank file and pLannotate feature annotations shown in this document.]
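Description:
AID'-BE4max is an 8.8 kb mammalian expression plasmid on a pCMV backbone that encodes a cytosine base editor in which the deaminase domain of the BE4max architecture is an engineered form of human activation-induced cytidine deaminase (AICDA/AID). It is propagated in E. coli from a high-copy ColE1/pUC-type origin under ampicillin selection (β-lactamase with its own promoter). Remnants of a lac promoter/operator region and a pBR322 bom fragment are backbone carry-over with no evident role in the payload. No mammalian selection marker is annotated, which fits transient transfection use.

The payload is a single long open reading frame driven by the CMV immediate-early enhancer and promoter and terminated by a bovine growth hormone polyadenylation signal. A T7 promoter lies just upstream of the coding region. The fusion begins with a truncated AID variant labelled AIDC12 (residues 1–181), joined through a flexible linker to a Streptococcus pyogenes Cas9 nickase carrying the D10A mutation, then two tandem copies of the phage PBS2 uracil glycosylase inhibitor (UGI) and a C-terminal nuclear localization signal. The automated annotation recognizes only one UGI copy, and the record notes an E11K substitution in UGI. An SV40 NLS label in the depositor's map sits outside the annotated reading frame, so its role is unclear.

When co-delivered with a guide RNA, which this plasmid does not supply, the nickase targets the deaminase to a chosen locus. There it converts cytosine to uracil, while UGI blocks uracil excision and so favours C-to-T outcomes. The stated purpose is base editing, and the construct comes from work on controllable, split-engineered base editors. Annotated E58A primers mark a site in the deaminase used for mutagenesis, but the record does not indicate that this mutation is present here.
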