LOCUS       AID'-BE4max 8763 bp ds-DNA circular 04-AUG-2021
DEFINITION  .
FEATURES             Location/Qualifiers
     misc_feature    1..30
                     /label="SV40 NLS"
                     /ApEinfo_revcolor=#b1ff67
                     /ApEinfo_fwdcolor=#b1ff67
     promoter        61..364
                     /label="CMV enhancer"
                     /ApEinfo_revcolor=#c7b0e3
                     /ApEinfo_fwdcolor=#c7b0e3
     promoter        365..568
                     /label="CMV promoter"
                     /ApEinfo_revcolor=#9eafd2
                     /ApEinfo_fwdcolor=#9eafd2
     misc_feature    582..603
                     /label="overlap gibson"
                     /ApEinfo_revcolor=#ff9ccd
                     /ApEinfo_fwdcolor=#ff9ccd
     primer_bind     610..629
                     /label="T7"
                     /ApEinfo_revcolor=#85dae9
                     /ApEinfo_fwdcolor=#85dae9
     misc_feature    642..663
                     /label="Primer "
                     /ApEinfo_revcolor=#85dae9
                     /ApEinfo_fwdcolor=#85dae9
     misc_feature    642..1184
                     /label="AIDC12(1-181) "
                     /ApEinfo_revcolor=#f58a5e
                     /ApEinfo_fwdcolor=#f58a5e
     CDS             642..5951
                     /label="Translation 642-5951"
     primer          complement(786..803)
                     /label="AIDC12-E58A reverse"
                     /note="sequence: GCCGTTTTTGTTACGCAG"
                     /ApEinfo_revcolor=#75c6a9
                     /ApEinfo_fwdcolor=#75c6a9
     primer          804..824
                     /label="AIDC12-E58A forward"
                     /note="sequence: TGCCATGTGGCACTGCTGTTT"
                     /ApEinfo_revcolor=#ffef86
                     /ApEinfo_fwdcolor=#ffef86
     misc_feature    1164..1184
                     /label="primer "
                     /ApEinfo_revcolor=#75c6a9
                     /ApEinfo_fwdcolor=#75c6a9
     misc_feature    1185..1280
                     /label="linker"
                     /ApEinfo_revcolor=#d6b295
                     /ApEinfo_fwdcolor=#d6b295
     misc_feature    1195..1224
                     /label="overlap gibson"
                     /ApEinfo_revcolor=#84b0dc
                     /ApEinfo_fwdcolor=#84b0dc
     primer          complement(1198..1215)
                     /label="XmaI for BE4max Reverse"
                     /note="sequence: tgccagaggAtcctccgc"
                     /ApEinfo_revcolor=#d6b295
                     /ApEinfo_fwdcolor=#d6b295
     primer          1216..1240
                     /label="XmaI for BE4max Forward"
                     /note="sequence: gCGAGACACCcgggACAAGCGAGTC"
                     /ApEinfo_revcolor=#d6b295
                     /ApEinfo_fwdcolor=#d6b295
     misc_feature    1229..1251
                     /label="overlap gibson"
                     /ApEinfo_revcolor=#faac61
                     /ApEinfo_fwdcolor=#faac61
     misc_feature    1281..5381
                     /label="nCas9"
                     /ApEinfo_revcolor=#d59687
                     /ApEinfo_fwdcolor=#d59687
     misc_feature    5382..5951
                     /label="2X UGI"
                     /ApEinfo_revcolor=#84b0dc
                     /ApEinfo_fwdcolor=#84b0dc
     misc_feature    5952..6002
                     /label="NLS"
                     /ApEinfo_revcolor=#f8d3a9
                     /ApEinfo_fwdcolor=#f8d3a9
     CDS             5952..6030
                     /label="Translation 5952-6030"
     primer_bind     complement(6348..6368)
                     /label="M13-rev"
                     /ApEinfo_revcolor=#85dae9
                     /ApEinfo_fwdcolor=#85dae9
     misc_binding    complement(6374..6396)
                     /label="LacO"
                     /ApEinfo_revcolor=#84b0dc
                     /ApEinfo_fwdcolor=#84b0dc
     promoter        complement(6400..6430)
                     /label="lac promoter"
                     /ApEinfo_revcolor=#c7b0e3
                     /ApEinfo_fwdcolor=#c7b0e3
     misc_feature    complement(6401..6430)
                     /label="lac promoter"
                     /ApEinfo_revcolor=#d6b295
                     /ApEinfo_fwdcolor=#d6b295
     misc_feature    7513..8373
                     /label="Amp resistance "
                     /ApEinfo_revcolor=#ffef86
                     /ApEinfo_fwdcolor=#ffef86
     misc_feature    complement(8415..8443)
                     /label="amp promoter"
                     /ApEinfo_revcolor=#faac61
                     /ApEinfo_fwdcolor=#faac61
ORIGIN
        1 tagttattaa tagtaatcaa ttacggggtc attagttcat agcccatata tggagttccg
       61 cgttacataa cttacggtaa atggcccgcc tggctgaccg cccaacgacc cccgcccatt
      121 gacgtcaata atgacgtatg ttcccatagt aacgccaata gggactttcc attgacgtca
      181 atgggtggag tatttacggt aaactgccca cttggcagta catcaagtgt atcatatgcc
      241 aagtacgccc cctattgacg tcaatgacgg taaatggccc gcctggcatt atgcccagta
      301 catgacctta tgggactttc ctacttggca gtacatctac gtattagtca tcgctattac
      361 catggtgatg cggttttggc agtacatcaa tgggcgtgga tagcggtttg actcacgggg
      421 atttccaagt ctccacccca ttgacgtcaa tgggagtttg ttttggcacc aaaatcaacg
      481 ggactttcca aaatgtcgta acaactccgc cccattgacg caaatgggcg gtaggcgtgt
      541 acggtgggag gtctatataa gcagagctgg tttagtgaac cgtcagatcc gctagagatc
      601 cgcggccgct aatacgactc actataggga gagccgccac cATGGATAGC CTGCTGATGA
      661 ACCGTCGTgA ATTTCTGTAT CAGTTTAAAA ACGTGCGTTG GGCGAAAGGC CGTCGTGAAA
      721 CCTATCTGTG CTATGTGGTG AAACGTCGTG ATAGCGCGAC CAGCTTTAGC CTGGATTTTG
      781 GCTATCTGCG TAACAAAAAC GGCTGCCATG TGGAACTGCT GTTTCTGCGT TATATTAGCG
      841 ATTGGGATCT GGATCCGGGC CGTTGCTATC GTGTGACCTG GTTTAtCAGC TGGAGCCCGT
      901 GCTATGATTG CGCGCGTCAT GTGGCGGATT TTCTGCGTGG CAACCCGAAC CTGAGCCTGC
      961 GTATTTTTAC CGCGCGTCTG TATTTTTGCG AAgCcGgcaG gCGtGAACCG GAAGGCCTGC
     1021 GTCGTCTGCA TCGTGCGGGC GTGCAGATTG CGATTATGAC CTTTAAAGAT TATTTTTATT
     1081 GCTGGAACAC CTTTGTGGAA AACCATGgAC GTACCTTTAA AGCGTGGGAA GGCCTGCATG
     1141 AAAACAGCGT GCGTCTGAGC CGTCAGCTGC GTCGTATTCT GCTGtctggc ggatctagcg
     1201 gaggatcctc tggcagcgag acacccggga caagcgagtc agcaacacca gagagcagtg
     1261 gcggcagcag cggcggcagc gacaagaagt acagcatcgg cctggccatc ggcaccaact
     1321 ctgtgggctg ggccgtgatc accgacgagt acaaggtgcc cagcaagaaa ttcaaggtgc
     1381 tgggcaacac cgaccggcac agcatcaaga agaacctgat cggagccctg ctgttcgaca
     1441 gcggcgaaac agccgaggcc acccggctga agagaaccgc cagaagaaga tacaccagac
     1501 ggaagaaccg gatctgctat ctgcaagaga tcttcagcaa cgagatggcc aaggtggacg
     1561 acagcttctt ccacagactg gaagagtcct tcctggtgga agaggataag aagcacgagc
     1621 ggcaccccat cttcggcaac atcgtggacg aggtggccta ccacgagaag taccccacca
     1681 tctaccacct gagaaagaaa ctggtggaca gcaccgacaa ggccgacctg cggctgatct
     1741 atctggccct ggcccacatg atcaagttcc ggggccactt cctgatcgag ggcgacctga
     1801 accccgacaa cagcgacgtg gacaagctgt tcatccagct ggtgcagacc tacaaccagc
     1861 tgttcgagga aaaccccatc aacgccagcg gcgtggacgc caaggccatc ctgtctgcca
     1921 gactgagcaa gagcagacgg ctggaaaatc tgatcgccca gctgcccggc gagaagaaga
     1981 atggcctgtt cggaaacctg attgccctga gcctgggcct gacccccaac ttcaagagca
     2041 acttcgacct ggccgaggat gccaaactgc agctgagcaa ggacacctac gacgacgacc
     2101 tggacaacct gctggcccag atcggcgacc agtacgccga cctgtttctg gccgccaaga
     2161 acctgtccga cgccatcctg ctgagcgaca tcctgagagt gaacaccgag atcaccaagg
     2221 cccccctgag cgcctctatg atcaagagat acgacgagca ccaccaggac ctgaccctgc
     2281 tgaaagctct cgtgcggcag cagctgcctg agaagtacaa agagattttc ttcgaccaga
     2341 gcaagaacgg ctacgccggc tacattgacg gcggagccag ccaggaagag ttctacaagt
     2401 tcatcaagcc catcctggaa aagatggacg gcaccgagga actgctcgtg aagctgaaca
     2461 gagaggacct gctgcggaag cagcggacct tcgacaacgg cagcatcccc caccagatcc
     2521 acctgggaga gctgcacgcc attctgcggc ggcaggaaga tttttaccca ttcctgaagg
     2581 acaaccggga aaagatcgag aagatcctga ccttccgcat cccctactac gtgggccctc
     2641 tggccagggg aaacagcaga ttcgcctgga tgaccagaaa gagcgaggaa accatcaccc
     2701 cctggaactt cgaggaagtg gtggacaagg gcgcttccgc ccagagcttc atcgagcgga
     2761 tgaccaactt cgataagaac ctgcccaacg agaaggtgct gcccaagcac agcctgctgt
     2821 acgagtactt caccgtgtat aacgagctga ccaaagtgaa atacgtgacc gagggaatga
     2881 gaaagcccgc cttcctgagc ggcgagcaga aaaaggccat cgtggacctg ctgttcaaga
     2941 ccaaccggaa agtgaccgtg aagcagctga aagaggacta cttcaagaaa atcgagtgct
     3001 tcgactccgt ggaaatctcc ggcgtggaag atcggttcaa cgcctccctg ggcacatacc
     3061 acgatctgct gaaaattatc aaggacaagg acttcctgga caatgaggaa aacgaggaca
     3121 ttctggaaga tatcgtgctg accctgacac tgtttgagga cagagagatg atcgaggaac
     3181 ggctgaaaac ctatgcccac ctgttcgacg acaaagtgat gaagcagctg aagcggcgga
     3241 gatacaccgg ctggggcagg ctgagccgga agctgatcaa cggcatccgg gacaagcagt
     3301 ccggcaagac aatcctggat ttcctgaagt ccgacggctt cgccaacaga aacttcatgc
     3361 agctgatcca cgacgacagc ctgaccttta aagaggacat ccagaaagcc caggtgtccg
     3421 gccagggcga tagcctgcac gagcacattg ccaatctggc cggcagcccc gccattaaga
     3481 agggcatcct gcagacagtg aaggtggtgg acgagctcgt gaaagtgatg ggccggcaca
     3541 agcccgagaa catcgtgatc gaaatggcca gagagaacca gaccacccag aagggacaga
     3601 agaacagccg cgagagaatg aagcggatcg aagagggcat caaagagctg ggcagccaga
     3661 tcctgaaaga acaccccgtg gaaaacaccc agctgcagaa cgagaagctg tacctgtact
     3721 acctgcagaa tgggcgggat atgtacgtgg accaggaact ggacatcaac cggctgtccg
     3781 actacgatgt ggaccatatc gtgcctcaga gctttctgaa ggacgactcc atcgacaaca
     3841 aggtgctgac cagaagcgac aagaaccggg gcaagagcga caacgtgccc tccgaagagg
     3901 tcgtgaagaa gatgaagaac tactggcggc agctgctgaa cgccaagctg attacccaga
     3961 gaaagttcga caatctgacc aaggccgaga gaggcggcct gagcgaactg gataaggccg
     4021 gcttcatcaa gagacagctg gtggaaaccc ggcagatcac aaagcacgtg gcacagatcc
     4081 tggactcccg gatgaacact aagtacgacg agaatgacaa gctgatccgg gaagtgaaag
     4141 tgatcaccct gaagtccaag ctggtgtccg atttccggaa ggatttccag ttttacaaag
     4201 tgcgcgagat caacaactac caccacgccc acgacgccta cctgaacgcc gtcgtgggaa
     4261 ccgccctgat caaaaagtac cctaagctgg aaagcgagtt cgtgtacggc gactacaagg
     4321 tgtacgacgt gcggaagatg atcgccaaga gcgagcagga aatcggcaag gctaccgcca
     4381 agtacttctt ctacagcaac atcatgaact ttttcaagac cgagattacc ctggccaacg
     4441 gcgagatccg gaagcggcct ctgatcgaga caaacggcga aaccggggag atcgtgtggg
     4501 ataagggccg ggattttgcc accgtgcgga aagtgctgag catgccccaa gtgaatatcg
     4561 tgaaaaagac cgaggtgcag acaggcggct tcagcaaaga gtctatcctg cccaagagga
     4621 acagcgataa gctgatcgcc agaaagaagg actgggaccc taagaagtac ggcggcttcg
     4681 acagccccac cgtggcctat tctgtgctgg tggtggccaa agtggaaaag ggcaagtcca
     4741 agaaactgaa gagtgtgaaa gagctgctgg ggatcaccat catggaaaga agcagcttcg
     4801 agaagaatcc catcgacttt ctggaagcca agggctacaa agaagtgaaa aaggacctga
     4861 tcatcaagct gcctaagtac tccctgttcg agctggaaaa cggccggaag agaatgctgg
     4921 cctctgccgg cgaactgcag aagggaaacg aactggccct gccctccaaa tatgtgaact
     4981 tcctgtacct ggccagccac tatgagaagc tgaagggctc ccccgaggat aatgagcaga
     5041 aacagctgtt tgtggaacag cacaagcact acctggacga gatcatcgag cagatcagcg
     5101 agttctccaa gagagtgatc ctggccgacg ctaatctgga caaagtgctg tccgcctaca
     5161 acaagcaccg ggataagccc atcagagagc aggccgagaa tatcatccac ctgtttaccc
     5221 tgaccaatct gggagcccct gccgccttca agtactttga caccaccatc gaccggaaga
     5281 ggtacaccag caccaaagag gtgctggacg ccaccctgat ccaccagagc atcaccggcc
     5341 tgtacgagac acggatcgac ctgtctcagc tgggaggtga cagcggcggg agcggcggga
     5401 gcgaggggag cactaatctg agcgacatca ttgagaagaa gactgggaaa cagctggtca
     5461 ttcaggagtc catcctgatg ctgcctgagg aggtggagga agtgatcggc aacaagccag
     5521 agtctgacat cctggtgcac accgcctacg acgagtccac agatgagaat gtgatgctgc
     5581 tgacctctga cgcccccgag tataagcctt gggccctggt catccaggat tctaacggcg
     5641 agaataagat caagatgctg agcggaggat ccggaggatc tggaggcagc accaacctgt
     5701 ctgacatcat cgagaaggag acaggcaagc agctggtcat ccaggagagc atcctgatgc
     5761 tgcccgaaga agtcgaagaa gtgatcggaa acaagcctga gagcgatatc ctggtccata
     5821 ccgcctacga cgagagtacc gacgaaaatg tgatgctgct gacatccgac gccccagagt
     5881 ataagccctg ggctctggtc atccaggatt ccaacggaga gaacaaaatc aaaatgctgt
     5941 ctggcggctc aaaaagaacc gccgacggca gcgaattcga gcccaagaag aagaggaaag
     6001 tctaaccggt catcatcacc atcaccattg agtttaaacc cgctgatcag cctcgactgt
     6061 gccttctagt tgccagccat ctgttgtttg cccctccccc gtgccttcct tgaccctgga
     6121 aggtgccact cccactgtcc tttcctaata aaatgaggaa attgcatcgc attgtctgag
     6181 taggtgtcat tctattctgg ggggtggggt ggggcaggac agcaaggggg aggattggga
     6241 agacaatagc aggcatgctg gggatgcggt gggctctatg gcttctgagg cggaaagaac
     6301 cagctggggc tcgataccgt cgacctctag ctagagcttg gcgtaatcat ggtcatagct
     6361 gtttcctgtg tgaaattgtt atccgctcac aattccacac aacatacgag ccggaagcat
     6421 aaagtgtaaa gcctagggtg cctaatgagt gagctaactc acattaattg cgttgcgctc
     6481 actgcccgct ttccagtcgg gaaacctgtc gtgccagctg cattaatgaa tcggccaacg
     6541 cgcgggaaga ggcggtttgc gtattgggcg cacttccgct tcctcgctca ctgactcgct
     6601 gcgctcggtc gttcggctgc ggcgagcggt atcagctcac tcaaaggcgg taatacggtt
     6661 atccacagaa tcaggggata acgcaggaaa gaacatgtga gcaaaaggcc agcaaaaggc
     6721 caggaaccgt aaaaaggccg cgttgctggc gtttttccat aggctccgcc cccctgacga
     6781 gcatcacaaa aatcgacgct caagtcagag gtggcgaaac ccgacaggac tataaagata
     6841 ccaggcgttt ccccctggaa gctccctcgt gcgctctcct gttccgaccc tgccgcttac
     6901 cggatacctg tccgcctttc tcccttcggg aagcgtggcg ctttctcata gctcacgctg
     6961 taggtatctc agttcggtgt aggtcgttcg ctccaagctg ggctgtgtgc acgaaccccc
     7021 cgttcagccc gaccgctgcg ccttatccgg taactatcgt cttgagtcca acccggtaag
     7081 acacgactta tcgccactgg cagcagccac tggtaacagg attagcagag cgaggtatgt
     7141 aggcggtgct acagagttct tgaagtggtg gcctaactac ggctacacta gaagaacagt
     7201 atttggtatc tgcgctctgc tgaagccagt taccttcgga aaaagagttg gtagctcttg
     7261 atccggcaaa caaaccaccg ctggtagcgg tggttttttt gtttgcaagc agcagattac
     7321 gcgcagaaaa aaaggatctc aagaaaatcc tttgatcttt tctacggggt ctgacactca
     7381 gtggaacgaa aactcacgtt aagggatttt ggtcatgaga ttatcaaaaa ggatcttcac
     7441 ctagatcctt ttaaattaaa aatgaagttt taaatcaatc taaagtatat atgagtaaac
     7501 ttggtctgac agttaccaat gcttaatcag tgaggcacct atctcagcga tctgtctatt
     7561 tcgttcatcc atagttgcct gactccccgt cgtgtagata actacgatac gggagggctt
     7621 accatctggc cccagtgctg caatgatacc gcgggaccca cgctcaccgg ctccagattt
     7681 atcagcaata aaccagccag ccggaagggc cgagcgcaga agtggtcctg caactttatc
     7741 cgcctccatc cagtctatta attgttgccg ggaagctaga gtaagtagtt cgccagttaa
     7801 tagtttgcgc aacgttgttg ccattgctac aggcatcgtg gtgtcacgct cgtcgtttgg
     7861 tatggcttca ttcagctccg gttcccaacg atcaaggcga gttacatgat cccccatgtt
     7921 gtgcaaaaaa gcggttagct ccttcggtcc tccgatcgtt gtcagaagta agttggccgc
     7981 agtgttatca ctcatggtta tggcagcact gcataattct cttactgtca tgccatccgt
     8041 aagatgcttt tctgtgactg gtgagtactc aaccaagtca ttctgagaat agtgtatgcg
     8101 gcgaccgagt tgctcttgcc cggcgtcaat acgggataat accgcgccac atagcagaac
     8161 tttaaaagtg ctcatcattg gaaaacgttc ttcggggcga aaactctcaa ggatcttacc
     8221 gctgttgaga tccagttcga tgtaacccac tcgtgcaccc aactgatctt cagcatcttt
     8281 tactttcacc agcgtttctg ggtgagcaaa aacaggaagg caaaatgccg caaaaaaggg
     8341 aataagggcg acacggaaat gttgaatact catactcttc ctttttcaat attattgaag
     8401 catttatcag ggttattgtc tcatgagcgg atacatattt gaatgtattt agaaaaataa
     8461 acaaataggg gttccgcgca catttccccg aaaagtgcca cctgacgtcg acggatcggg
     8521 agatcgatct cccgatcccc tagggtcgac tctcagtaca atctgctctg atgccgcata
     8581 gttaagccag tatctgctcc ctgcttgtgt gttggaggtc gctgagtagt gcgcgagcaa
     8641 aatttaagct acaacaaggc aaggcttgac cgacaattgc atgaagaatc tgcttagggt
     8701 taggcgtttt gcgctgcttc gcgatgtacg ggccagatat acgcgttgac attgattatt
     8761 gac
//
