Features (pLannotate 1.2.2; 18 found; start..end, strand, type, name):
      1..380     +  enhancer       CMV enhancer: human cytomegalovirus immediate early enhancer
    381..584     +  promoter       CMV promoter: human cytomegalovirus (CMV) immediate early promoter
    626..644     +  promoter       T7 promoter: promoter for bacteriophage T7 RNA polymerase
    658..1200    +  CDS            AICDA (fragment): AICDA_HUMAN - Also known as AID. Experimental evidence at protein level: Swiss-Prot protein existence level 1. Single-stranded DNA-specific cytidine deaminase. Involved in somatic hypermutation (SHM), gene conversion, and class-switch recombination (CSR) in B-lymphocytes by deaminating C to U during transcription of Ig-variable (V) and Ig-switch (S) region DNA. Required for several crucial steps of B-cell terminal differentiation necessary for efficient antibody responses (PubMed:18722174, PubMed:21385873, PubMed:21518874, PubMed:27716525). May also play a role in the epigenetic regulation of
   1297..2898    +  CDS            dCas9(N): N-terminal portion of catalytically inactive Streptococcus pyogenes dCas9 carrying the D10A mutation (Zetsche et al., 2015)
   2899..5393    +  CDS            Cas9(C) (fragment): C-terminal portion of Streptococcus pyogenes Cas9 (Zetsche et al., 2015)
   5707..5955    +  CDS            UGI: UNGI_BPPB2 - Experimental evidence at protein level: Swiss-Prot protein existence level 1. This protein binds specifically and reversibly to the host uracil-DNA glycosylase, preventing removal of uracil residues from PBS2 DNA by the host uracil-excision repair system. From Bacillus phage PBS2 (Bacteriophage PBS2).
   6073..6297    +  polyA_signal   bGH poly(A) signal: bovine growth hormone polyadenylation signal
   6301..6322    +  promoter       SV40 promoter (fragment): SV40 enhancer and early promoter
   6327..6343    +  misc_feature   MCS (fragment): pBluescript multiple cloning site
   6392..6408    -  protein_bind   lac operator: The lac repressor binds to the lac operator to inhibit transcription in E. coli. This inhibition can be relieved by adding lactose or isopropyl-β-D-thiogalactopyranoside (IPTG). lac repressor encoded by lacI
   6416..6446    -  promoter       lac promoter: promoter for the E. coli lac operon
   6461..6482    -  protein_bind   CAP binding site: CAP binding activates transcription in the presence of cAMP. E. coli catabolite activator protein
   6495..6587    -  CDS            lacI (fragment): lac repressor; lacI; The lac repressor binds to the lac operator to inhibit transcription in E. coli. This inhibition can be relieved by adding lactose or isopropyl-β-D-thiogalactopyranoside (IPTG).
   6770..7358    -  rep_origin     ori: high-copy-number ColE1/pMB1/pBR322/pUC origin of replication
   7529..8389    -  CDS            AmpR: β-lactamase; bla; confers resistance to ampicillin, carbenicillin, and related antibiotics
   8390..8494    -  promoter       AmpR promoter: bla
   8565..8609    -  misc_feature   bom (fragment): basis of mobility region from pBR322
>Addgene plasmid #174696 | AID'-BE4max | addgene full sequence | sequence record 344660 | Addgene NGS Result
GACATTGATTATTGACTAGTTATTAATAGTAATCAATTACGGGGTCATTAGTTCATAGCCCATATATGGA
GTTCCGCGTTACATAACTTACGGTAAATGGCCCGCCTGGCTGACCGCCCAACGACCCCCGCCCATTGACG
TCAATAATGACGTATGTTCCCATAGTAACGCCAATAGGGACTTTCCATTGACGTCAATGGGTGGAGTATT
TACGGTAAACTGCCCACTTGGCAGTACATCAAGTGTATCATATGCCAAGTACGCCCCCTATTGACGTCAA
TGACGGTAAATGGCCCGCCTGGCATTATGCCCAGTACATGACCTTATGGGACTTTCCTACTTGGCAGTAC
ATCTACGTATTAGTCATCGCTATTACCATGGTGATGCGGTTTTGGCAGTACATCAATGGGCGTGGATAGC
GGTTTGACTCACGGGGATTTCCAAGTCTCCACCCCATTGACGTCAATGGGAGTTTGTTTTGGCACCAAAA
TCAACGGGACTTTCCAAAATGTCGTAACAACTCCGCCCCATTGACGCAAATGGGCGGTAGGCGTGTACGG
TGGGAGGTCTATATAAGCAGAGCTGGTTTAGTGAACCGTCAGATCCGCTAGAGATCCGCGGCCGCTAATA
CGACTCACTATAGGGAGAGCCGCCACCATGGATAGCCTGCTGATGAACCGTCGTGAATTTCTGTATCAGT
TTAAAAACGTGCGTTGGGCGAAAGGCCGTCGTGAAACCTATCTGTGCTATGTGGTGAAACGTCGTGATAG
CGCGACCAGCTTTAGCCTGGATTTTGGCTATCTGCGTAACAAAAACGGCTGCCATGTGGAACTGCTGTTT
CTGCGTTATATTAGCGATTGGGATCTGGATCCGGGCCGTTGCTATCGTGTGACCTGGTTTATCAGCTGGA
GCCCGTGCTATGATTGCGCGCGTCATGTGGCGGATTTTCTGCGTGGCAACCCGAACCTGAGCCTGCGTAT
TTTTACCGCGCGTCTGTATTTTTGCGAAGCCGGCAGGCGTGAACCGGAAGGCCTGCGTCGTCTGCATCGT
GCGGGCGTGCAGATTGCGATTATGACCTTTAAAGATTATTTTTATTGCTGGAACACCTTTGTGGAAAACC
ATGGACGTACCTTTAAAGCGTGGGAAGGCCTGCATGAAAACAGCGTGCGTCTGAGCCGTCAGCTGCGTCG
TATTCTGCTGTCTGGCGGATCTAGCGGAGGATCCTCTGGCAGCGAGACACCCGGGACAAGCGAGTCAGCA
ACACCAGAGAGCAGTGGCGGCAGCAGCGGCGGCAGCGACAAGAAGTACAGCATCGGCCTGGCCATCGGCA
CCAACTCTGTGGGCTGGGCCGTGATCACCGACGAGTACAAGGTGCCCAGCAAGAAATTCAAGGTGCTGGG
CAACACCGACCGGCACAGCATCAAGAAGAACCTGATCGGAGCCCTGCTGTTCGACAGCGGCGAAACAGCC
GAGGCCACCCGGCTGAAGAGAACCGCCAGAAGAAGATACACCAGACGGAAGAACCGGATCTGCTATCTGC
AAGAGATCTTCAGCAACGAGATGGCCAAGGTGGACGACAGCTTCTTCCACAGACTGGAAGAGTCCTTCCT
GGTGGAAGAGGATAAGAAGCACGAGCGGCACCCCATCTTCGGCAACATCGTGGACGAGGTGGCCTACCAC
GAGAAGTACCCCACCATCTACCACCTGAGAAAGAAACTGGTGGACAGCACCGACAAGGCCGACCTGCGGC
TGATCTATCTGGCCCTGGCCCACATGATCAAGTTCCGGGGCCACTTCCTGATCGAGGGCGACCTGAACCC
CGACAACAGCGACGTGGACAAGCTGTTCATCCAGCTGGTGCAGACCTACAACCAGCTGTTCGAGGAAAAC
CCCATCAACGCCAGCGGCGTGGACGCCAAGGCCATCCTGTCTGCCAGACTGAGCAAGAGCAGACGGCTGG
AAAATCTGATCGCCCAGCTGCCCGGCGAGAAGAAGAATGGCCTGTTCGGAAACCTGATTGCCCTGAGCCT
GGGCCTGACCCCCAACTTCAAGAGCAACTTCGACCTGGCCGAGGATGCCAAACTGCAGCTGAGCAAGGAC
ACCTACGACGACGACCTGGACAACCTGCTGGCCCAGATCGGCGACCAGTACGCCGACCTGTTTCTGGCCG
CCAAGAACCTGTCCGACGCCATCCTGCTGAGCGACATCCTGAGAGTGAACACCGAGATCACCAAGGCCCC
CCTGAGCGCCTCTATGATCAAGAGATACGACGAGCACCACCAGGACCTGACCCTGCTGAAAGCTCTCGTG
CGGCAGCAGCTGCCTGAGAAGTACAAAGAGATTTTCTTCGACCAGAGCAAGAACGGCTACGCCGGCTACA
TTGACGGCGGAGCCAGCCAGGAAGAGTTCTACAAGTTCATCAAGCCCATCCTGGAAAAGATGGACGGCAC
CGAGGAACTGCTCGTGAAGCTGAACAGAGAGGACCTGCTGCGGAAGCAGCGGACCTTCGACAACGGCAGC
ATCCCCCACCAGATCCACCTGGGAGAGCTGCACGCCATTCTGCGGCGGCAGGAAGATTTTTACCCATTCC
TGAAGGACAACCGGGAAAAGATCGAGAAGATCCTGACCTTCCGCATCCCCTACTACGTGGGCCCTCTGGC
CAGGGGAAACAGCAGATTCGCCTGGATGACCAGAAAGAGCGAGGAAACCATCACCCCCTGGAACTTCGAG
GAAGTGGTGGACAAGGGCGCTTCCGCCCAGAGCTTCATCGAGCGGATGACCAACTTCGATAAGAACCTGC
CCAACGAGAAGGTGCTGCCCAAGCACAGCCTGCTGTACGAGTACTTCACCGTGTATAACGAGCTGACCAA
AGTGAAATACGTGACCGAGGGAATGAGAAAGCCCGCCTTCCTGAGCGGCGAGCAGAAAAAGGCCATCGTG
GACCTGCTGTTCAAGACCAACCGGAAAGTGACCGTGAAGCAGCTGAAAGAGGACTACTTCAAGAAAATCG
AGTGCTTCGACTCCGTGGAAATCTCCGGCGTGGAAGATCGGTTCAACGCCTCCCTGGGCACATACCACGA
TCTGCTGAAAATTATCAAGGACAAGGACTTCCTGGACAATGAGGAAAACGAGGACATTCTGGAAGATATC
GTGCTGACCCTGACACTGTTTGAGGACAGAGAGATGATCGAGGAACGGCTGAAAACCTATGCCCACCTGT
TCGACGACAAAGTGATGAAGCAGCTGAAGCGGCGGAGATACACCGGCTGGGGCAGGCTGAGCCGGAAGCT
GATCAACGGCATCCGGGACAAGCAGTCCGGCAAGACAATCCTGGATTTCCTGAAGTCCGACGGCTTCGCC
AACAGAAACTTCATGCAGCTGATCCACGACGACAGCCTGACCTTTAAAGAGGACATCCAGAAAGCCCAGG
TGTCCGGCCAGGGCGATAGCCTGCACGAGCACATTGCCAATCTGGCCGGCAGCCCCGCCATTAAGAAGGG
CATCCTGCAGACAGTGAAGGTGGTGGACGAGCTCGTGAAAGTGATGGGCCGGCACAAGCCCGAGAACATC
GTGATCGAAATGGCCAGAGAGAACCAGACCACCCAGAAGGGACAGAAGAACAGCCGCGAGAGAATGAAGC
GGATCGAAGAGGGCATCAAAGAGCTGGGCAGCCAGATCCTGAAAGAACACCCCGTGGAAAACACCCAGCT
GCAGAACGAGAAGCTGTACCTGTACTACCTGCAGAATGGGCGGGATATGTACGTGGACCAGGAACTGGAC
ATCAACCGGCTGTCCGACTACGATGTGGACCATATCGTGCCTCAGAGCTTTCTGAAGGACGACTCCATCG
ACAACAAGGTGCTGACCAGAAGCGACAAGAACCGGGGCAAGAGCGACAACGTGCCCTCCGAAGAGGTCGT
GAAGAAGATGAAGAACTACTGGCGGCAGCTGCTGAACGCCAAGCTGATTACCCAGAGAAAGTTCGACAAT
CTGACCAAGGCCGAGAGAGGCGGCCTGAGCGAACTGGATAAGGCCGGCTTCATCAAGAGACAGCTGGTGG
AAACCCGGCAGATCACAAAGCACGTGGCACAGATCCTGGACTCCCGGATGAACACTAAGTACGACGAGAA
TGACAAGCTGATCCGGGAAGTGAAAGTGATCACCCTGAAGTCCAAGCTGGTGTCCGATTTCCGGAAGGAT
TTCCAGTTTTACAAAGTGCGCGAGATCAACAACTACCACCACGCCCACGACGCCTACCTGAACGCCGTCG
TGGGAACCGCCCTGATCAAAAAGTACCCTAAGCTGGAAAGCGAGTTCGTGTACGGCGACTACAAGGTGTA
CGACGTGCGGAAGATGATCGCCAAGAGCGAGCAGGAAATCGGCAAGGCTACCGCCAAGTACTTCTTCTAC
AGCAACATCATGAACTTTTTCAAGACCGAGATTACCCTGGCCAACGGCGAGATCCGGAAGCGGCCTCTGA
TCGAGACAAACGGCGAAACCGGGGAGATCGTGTGGGATAAGGGCCGGGATTTTGCCACCGTGCGGAAAGT
GCTGAGCATGCCCCAAGTGAATATCGTGAAAAAGACCGAGGTGCAGACAGGCGGCTTCAGCAAAGAGTCT
ATCCTGCCCAAGAGGAACAGCGATAAGCTGATCGCCAGAAAGAAGGACTGGGACCCTAAGAAGTACGGCG
GCTTCGACAGCCCCACCGTGGCCTATTCTGTGCTGGTGGTGGCCAAAGTGGAAAAGGGCAAGTCCAAGAA
ACTGAAGAGTGTGAAAGAGCTGCTGGGGATCACCATCATGGAAAGAAGCAGCTTCGAGAAGAATCCCATC
GACTTTCTGGAAGCCAAGGGCTACAAAGAAGTGAAAAAGGACCTGATCATCAAGCTGCCTAAGTACTCCC
TGTTCGAGCTGGAAAACGGCCGGAAGAGAATGCTGGCCTCTGCCGGCGAACTGCAGAAGGGAAACGAACT
GGCCCTGCCCTCCAAATATGTGAACTTCCTGTACCTGGCCAGCCACTATGAGAAGCTGAAGGGCTCCCCC
GAGGATAATGAGCAGAAACAGCTGTTTGTGGAACAGCACAAGCACTACCTGGACGAGATCATCGAGCAGA
TCAGCGAGTTCTCCAAGAGAGTGATCCTGGCCGACGCTAATCTGGACAAAGTGCTGTCCGCCTACAACAA
GCACCGGGATAAGCCCATCAGAGAGCAGGCCGAGAATATCATCCACCTGTTTACCCTGACCAATCTGGGA
GCCCCTGCCGCCTTCAAGTACTTTGACACCACCATCGACCGGAAGAGGTACACCAGCACCAAAGAGGTGC
TGGACGCCACCCTGATCCACCAGAGCATCACCGGCCTGTACGAGACACGGATCGACCTGTCTCAGCTGGG
AGGTGACAGCGGCGGGAGCGGCGGGAGCGAGGGGAGCACTAATCTGAGCGACATCATTGAGAAGAAGACT
GGGAAACAGCTGGTCATTCAGGAGTCCATCCTGATGCTGCCTGAGGAGGTGGAGGAAGTGATCGGCAACA
AGCCAGAGTCTGACATCCTGGTGCACACCGCCTACGACGAGTCCACAGATGAGAATGTGATGCTGCTGAC
CTCTGACGCCCCCGAGTATAAGCCTTGGGCCCTGGTCATCCAGGATTCTAACGGCGAGAATAAGATCAAG
ATGCTGAGCGGAGGATCCGGAGGATCTGGAGGCAGCACCAACCTGTCTGACATCATCGAGAAGGAGACAG
GCAAGCAGCTGGTCATCCAGGAGAGCATCCTGATGCTGCCCGAAGAAGTCGAAGAAGTGATCGGAAACAA
GCCTGAGAGCGATATCCTGGTCCATACCGCCTACGACGAGAGTACCGACGAAAATGTGATGCTGCTGACA
TCCGACGCCCCAGAGTATAAGCCCTGGGCTCTGGTCATCCAGGATTCCAACGGAGAGAACAAAATCAAAA
TGCTGTCTGGCGGCTCAAAAAGAACCGCCGACGGCAGCGAATTCGAGCCCAAGAAGAAGAGGAAAGTCTA
ACCGGTCATCATCACCATCACCATTGAGTTTAAACCCGCTGATCAGCCTCGACTGTGCCTTCTAGTTGCC
AGCCATCTGTTGTTTGCCCCTCCCCCGTGCCTTCCTTGACCCTGGAAGGTGCCACTCCCACTGTCCTTTC
CTAATAAAATGAGGAAATTGCATCGCATTGTCTGAGTAGGTGTCATTCTATTCTGGGGGGTGGGGTGGGG
CAGGACAGCAAGGGGGAGGATTGGGAAGACAATAGCAGGCATGCTGGGGATGCGGTGGGCTCTATGGCTT
CTGAGGCGGAAAGAACCAGCTGGGGCTCGATACCGTCGACCTCTAGCTAGAGCTTGGCGTAATCATGGTC
ATAACTGTTTCCTGTGTGAAATTGTTATCCGCTCACAATTCCACACAACATACGAGCCGGAAGCATAAAG
TGTAAAGCCTAGGGTGCCTAATGAGTGAGCTAACTCACATTAATTGCGTTGCGCTCACTGCCCGCTTTCC
AGTCAGGAAACCTGTCGTGCCAGCTGCATTAATGAATCGGCCAACGCGCGGGAAGAGGCGGTTTGCGTAT
TGGGCGCACTTCCGCTTCCTCGCTCACTGACTCGCTGCGCTCGGTCGTTCGGCTGCGGCGAGCGGTATCA
GCTCACTCAAAGGCGGTAATACGGTTATCCACAGAATCAGGGGATAACGCAGGAAAGAACATGTGAGCAA
AAGGCCAGCAAAAGGCCAGGAACCGTAAAAAGGCCGCGTTGCTGGCGTTTTTCCATAGGCTCCGCCCCCC
TGACGAGCATCACAAAAATCGACGCTCAAGTCAGAGGTGGCGAAACCCGACAGGACTATAAAGATACCAG
GCGTTTCCCCCTGGAAGCTCCCTCGTGCGCTCTCCTGTTCCGACCCTGCCGCTTACCGGATACCTGTCCG
CCTTTCTCCCTTCGGGAAGCGTGGCGCTTTCTCATAGCTCACGCTGTAGGTATCTCAGTTCGGTGTAGGT
CGTTCGCTCCAAGCTGGGCTGTGTGCACGAACCCCCCGTTCAGCCCGACCGCTGCGCCTTATCCGGTAAC
TATCGTCTTGAGTCCAACCCGGTAAGACACGACTTATCGCCACTGGCAGCAGCCACTGGTAACAGGATTA
GCAGAGCGAGGTATGTAGGCGGTGCTACAGAGTTCTTGAAGTGGTGGCCTAACTACGGCTACACTAGAAG
AACAGTATTTGGTATCTGCGCTCTGCTGAAGCCAGTTACCTTCGGAAAAAGAGTTGGTAGCTCTTGATCC
GGCAAACAAACCACCGCTGGTAGCGGTGGTTTTTTTGTTTGCAAGCAGCAGATTACGCGCAGAAAAAAAG
GATCTCAAGAAAATCCTTTGATCTTTTCTACGGGGTCTGACACTCAGTGGAACGAAAACTCACGTTAAGG
GATTTTGGTCATGAGATTATCAAAAAGGATCTTCACCTAGATCCTTTTAAATTAAAAATGAAGTTTTAAA
TCAATCTAAAGTATATATGAGTAAACTTGGTCTGACAGTTACCAATGCTTAATCAGTGAGGCACCTATCT
CAGCGATCTGTCTATTTCGTTCATCCATAGTTGCCTGACTCCCCGTCGTGTAGATAACTACGATACGGGA
GGGCTTACCATCTGGCCCCAGTGCTGCAATGATACCGCGGGACCCACGCTCACCGGCTCCAGATTTATCA
GCAATAAACCAGCCAGCCGGAAGGGCCGAGCGCAGAAGTGGTCCTGCAACTTTATCCGCCTCCATCCAGT
CTATTAATTGTTGCCGGGAAGCTAGAGTAAGTAGTTCGCCAGTTAATAGTTTGCGCAACGTTGTTGCCAT
TGCTACAGGCATCGTGGTGTCACGCTCGTCGTTTGGTATGGCTTCATTCAGCTCCGGTTCCCAACGATCA
AGGCGAGTTACATGATCCCCCATGTTGTGCAAAAAAGCGGTTAGCTCCTTCGGTCCTCCGATCGTTGTCA
GAAGTAAGTTGGCCGCAGTGTTATCACTCATGGTTATGGCAGCACTGCATAATTCTCTTACTGTCATGCC
ATCCGTAAGATGCTTTTCTGTGACTGGTGAGTACTCAACCAAGTCATTCTGAGAATAGTGTATGCGGCGA
CCGAGTTGCTCTTGCCCGGCGTCAATACGGGATAATACCGCGCCACATAGCAGAACTTTAAAAGTGCTCA
TCATTGGAAAACGTTCTTCGGGGCGAAAACTCTCAAGGATCTTACCGCTGTTGAGATCCAGTTCGATGTA
ACCCACTCGTGCACCCAACTGATCTTCAGCATCTTTTACTTTCACCAGCGTTTCTGGGTGAGCAAAAACA
GGAAGGCAAAATGCCGCAAAAAAGGGAATAAGGGCGACACGGAAATGTTGAATACTCATACTCTTCCTTT
TTCAATATTATTGAAGCATTTATCAGGGTTATTGTCTCATGAGCGGATACATATTTGAATGTATTTAGAA
AAATAAACAAATAGGGGTTCCGCGCACATTTCCCCGAAAAGTGCCACCTGACGTCGACGGATCGGGAGAT
CGATCTCCCGATCCCCTAGGGTCGACTCTCAGTACAATCTGCTCTGATGCCGCATAGTTAAGCCAGTATC
TGCTCCCTGCTTGTGTGTTGGAGGTCGCTGAGTAGTGCGCGAGCAAAATTTAAGCTACAACAAGGCAAGG
CTTGACCGACAATTGCATGAAGAATCTGCTTAGGGTTAGGCGTTTTGCGCTGCTTCGCGATGTACGGGCC
AGATATACGCGTT
